>Addgene plasmid #110113 | Hy_pMT dati Exons 1-3 | addgene full sequence | sequence record 211017 | Addgene NGS Result
AACTTGTTTATTGCAGCTTATAATGGTTACAAATAAAGCAATAGCATCACAAATTTCACAAATAAAGCAT
TTTTTTCACTGCATTCTAGTTGTGGTTTGTCCAAACTCATCAATGTATCTTATCATGTCTGGATCAATTC
GTTGCAGGACAGGATGTGGTGCCCGATGTGACTAGCTCTTTGCTGCAGGCCGTCCTATCCTCTGGTTCCG
ATAAGAGACCCAGAACTCCGGCCCCCCACCGCCCACCGCCACCCCCATACATATGTGGTACGCAAGTAAG
AGTGCCTGCGCATGCCCCATGTGCCCCACCAAGAGCTTTGCATCCCATACAAGTCCCCAAAGTGGAGAAC
CGAACCAATTCTTCGCGGGCAGAACAAAAGCTTCTGCACACGTCTCCACTCGAATTTGGAGCCGGCCGGC
GTGTGCAAAAGAGGTGAATCGAACGAAAGACCCGTGTGTAAAGCCGCGTTTCCAAAATGTATAAAACCGA
GAGCATCTGGCCAATGTGCATCAGTTGTGGTCAGCAGCAAAATCAAGTGAATCATCTCAGTGCAACTAAA
GGGGGGATCTCGAGAGTTTTTCTATGACTCGCGGGCCGCCAGGTTATCTGTAGTTGTTTGCTGGGAGCGA
CTTCCAAGTCTCAGCCGTAATCGTAACCGTAATCGAGGCCGTGCATATAGACAGTCACTGTATTCTTCCA
ACAAAAAAAACCTCGTAAAGAGGTAAAAGCAACCGAAATACGCACCAAACCACCAATTATACAAATGGCA
GCAAGATAACATTTCGCTCCTTTTCGAACACTTGCATACGCGACACATTGCTTATTATTGGTTTTATTCA
CAAATTTTGGTTTTTTTATGCTTTGAACTTTAGTTTCTTTTCTTTAAAAAGTGATTAAAACAGTTTGGTG
ACTATGTTCCATCCCCAATAATAACAAACAATTTATAAGTGTCCATGTGCGACGCTAGGATATTCAAGAA
TAAGTTTCCTAATTGACCTGTGTGTTTTATTTATTTCGACGCAACTACGTCTACGAGGAAATATATTAAT
TTTTCAAAACCGATGCCAACATATATGTGGCTTGGTAACTTAAGTCGTCCAGAAACTGGCTTATACAAGA
AACCGTATTCTTATATATTAAGGCTCTACCTTCGATTGCTTTTAAATCAAATTGTCTATAAATTGAATCA
GAAACGTTAAATTCTGGGACAAAAGCAATTTTGGTAGACTGACTTTTTTAAACAGAATGACCGATATATT
AGCTATGGTGTTTATATATATATTTTAAATATATATCTTAAGAGACGTATGCGTATCTCACGTTTTTAAT
ATATACAAAATACGGAAGTAATTTAATAATTCATAATTTGATTTATTAATCGAAAGAATACGTGTAAAAA
AAGTTAGATCATTATACACTTTTTTACTTCATGGTTTTACTTCCATGGTTTGGCTTAAAAAAAAAGCACT
CCAATTTTATATCCATTATTTTAGAGGAAACCATCCTGAGGCACTAGAGAAATGTTGTTATTTCTTAATG
ATTTAATTGATAGGTATACTGCTTCCTCGAGCCTCTGCCATGACTATCGTAGAGTAAAAAGGGTTAAGCA
TTTCCGACCATATAAAGTATAAATACTCTTGATCAGAATCAATAGCCGAGTCGAACTGGCCATGTCCGCC
TCAACCTATGAGGATTGAAACAAGCATTCATTCTGAATACATAGACGCAGCGCAAGTTTGTTGACTCATA
TTGTCACACTCACTCTAACGCCCACAAAGCGCCTTAACCTGCCACGGACACCTTTTTGAAATTCGAAATA
TTTCGTTATCTTTTCATATTTTTATTAGTTTTGTAAATTTATATCGAGTTGCAAAAAAAACTATTCCACG
CCAACTATAACTCCCACAAACCGCCCAAAAATGCCACACCCACTCTTTTAAGAAATGATTCAATTTTGTT
GGATTAAATAAGTCGTTTTCCTTATTTCAATCTATATGCCGAAAACATATTGACCACGCCCACTCTGACC
CCTAAAACCGCCCAATTTTAAAAATTCAAAAAACCCTTTTACGCTTAACAACTTTTTTTGTTTTACAGGC
AATAAAATGATATGAAATTACGATGCTTTAACCAGGCCCAAACTTCGCACAGTTGGCACCCCAGATCCGT
GTTCAGGGTCGTAAGCAGTTGTCCTCCCGATCGAAAAAAACGGCCAAGCCCAGCGAGCTGGCAAATCTGT
ATTGGCCATCTCCTAACAAATTATCTTGGAATGTTTAAAATGGACTCCGCAGACTTCTGGCAGCAAGCGC
GTGCTCCGTTTGGTCTGCAAACTGCGCTTCACCAATACTCTTCCCCCCCGAATCAACAGCCAATATCCCA
CCACGCCCTGCACCACTCCGTTCCGCAGGAGAACGAGCAGTTGGCCGGAGTTCAACCAGAAGGTCCAACA
GCAGGATCAGGCGTAGTGGGCAACAACAGTTCCATGGCAGTTTCCGGCACCAATTCAACTGTGGGCAGCA
AGGCGGAGTCCAGTCACATTCCGCAGCAGCACTCAGAGCAGCAGTCATATGGAAGCGACTCCTTCCGAGG
AACGCAGTCGCCCCAGCTGAGTAGCCACCACCTGTTGTTTAACGCCGCTGCAGCCGCTGCTGCGGCGGTC
CACCTCAAGTCCACGGCGATGCAGAATAACCTCTCGCCAATAGGCGATCAGGTGCAAAATAACCTTCGCA
ACTACGGACAAGGATCCTTAAACGCCTTATGTGGGATCAAGCCCAAGCAGGAGATGGATGCGAAGACGCC
CCTACAGCCGTTGGACGAGTGTCCCCACCCTCTAGTTCAGGCGCAGGCCCGGTCCCAGTACGGCGGAGAC
TACTACGACGTGGCCGACCCACAGGCTAGAGAAATCTCGGAAGGTCGAGCACTGATAATCGGACTCGGAG
CACCCAGTACGGTGTCCACCGACGATGCACAGTCCAGTGCGCCGTCTCATCAGCTGGCAGGGACTGGCCG
AGCATTGCAGACTCATCAGTGCAAGCCAATGTCCCCTGGAACAGTTGGTAGCTCGAATTTGGGCGCAGGA
CGAAGATCCGCACCCACAACAATAAGCAAGACCTTTTCGCAGGGTCAGCAGTCCCCTCAGCACTCTACAA
CGCCATCCGGAGGCAGCACGACGCCCGACATCAAATACAATAACGACAAAATGGCCAATGAAATTCAGGT
ATTGTTTTGAAGATTTTTCTGCTTATCTATATACTTTAAAGGGAACCTGGTAATCGAATATTCGATGCAG
TCCAAACAAGAGTAGTAAAAAATCAACAGAGAACGCTATTCGAGTTTTTAGACTAGACTATATGTACACC
CGATATTTAGCTGTTACGAGCGCAACAATGAACTTTCAAAATTGTGTGACTGTTTTGGACGTTTTGCAGG
TGTAAGTAGGGGCGTGGCCAAAGTGTTTTTGGTATGTCAATAAAAATTGGCAAGACAATGAAAACGAAGA
TTAATCAAAACATTTTTTGTGGGGGCGTGGCAAACAGTTTTTTGGCAAATCGATTTTATTTTATCGATGA
AATAATATGAATACATTTTGCAAGAGCGTGGGAGTGGCAGTTCTGGACGCTTTGTGGGCGTTAGAGGATG
CGTAGCAACAAACTTGCGCTGCGATCTATGCTTAATCTCAACTTTCTAGCTTTTAGTTAGATAGTTTCTG
AAATCTCGACGTTCATACAGGCGGATATGGCCAGTTCGACTCGTCTTTTGATGCTAATCAAGAATATATG
TAGTTTATATGGTCGGAAACGCTTCCTTCTACCTGTTACATACCTTTAAACAAATCTAATATACGCTTTC
CCTCTACGAGTAATGGGTATGAAAACAAAAATCAACACGCATCAACGCATTTTGGAAAGTTGAAGGCGTG
ATAGTGCGGCCGCGGAGCGGACGTATATGTGAGTTTAAATATATATGTGTGAATGGCGATAGAAAGTGGA
TATTACAAAAAATCTGAAAGTGGACAAATTTTGTGGGCGTAACAGCGTTTTGCATCTTGTCGGCGTCAGA
GTGGGTGTGGGCAATATATAATATTGGCAACACAAATAATGAAAAAGAAAGGCGTGAAAATTTCGGGCGT
TACTAGAATCTTCCCGCTTATCGTAACTTTCCAGCAATAAGTTTCCGACTCCAGGTTCCAGATTCTGATC
CAGATCCAGATTTCAAATATACATATATAATTTGTAGGGTGTGAAACACTTCTTCAGGTAGCAAGACGAA
TTTAGTATAAAAAATATAACTATTTCTACATATATACATTAAAATTTAATTAAATGTGGGCTCCACGCTG
TAGAAATCAATTGACTATATCAAACTATATATAACTATAACTATAACTATACATAACAAAATGGCAAAAA
CAAAGTTTGGAGAGAAAAATACCATTTTTAGCAAGGGAACAGGTATCATTCTTGCAGCCGTTATTTCAAT
TTTAAAATTTTTCTAAGCTACACCTAATAGTGGTAAAAAGGCAACCTCGTTATACATATATGGCATAGCT
TATCACTCCTTGGGTGAATAGATGTGTGAGCCTGAGCACCGCTATTATTACCCCCTCATGAAAGAAAATG
ATGTATTTTTTGTTTGCTTTTCAGCTTCAGCTATCCCGTTCGAGCAGCGCAGCGGCGATCAGTGAACGCA
CCCTCGAAGAATGTTGGTCAACCCTACAACGAGCGGCCGCAACTTGTTTATTGCAGCTTATAATGGTTAC
AAATAAAGCAATAGCATCACAAATTTCACAAATAAAGCATTTTTTTCACTGCATTCTAGTTGTGGTTTGT
CCAAACTCATCAATGTATCTTAACTAGTGGATCCACTAGGGGCCGCCGACGCGAGGCTGGATGGCCTTCC
CCATTATGATTCTTCTCGCTTCCGGCGGCATCGGGATGCCCGCGTTGCAGGCCATGCTGTCCAGGCAGGT
AGATGACGACCATCAGGGACAGCTTCAAGGATCGCTCGCGGCTCTTACCAGCCTAACTTCGATCATTGGA
CCGCTGATCGTCACGGCGATTTATGCCGCCTCGGCGAGCACATGGAACGGGTTGGCATGGATTGTAGGCG
CCGCCCTATACCTTGTCTGCCTCCCCGCGTTGCGTCGCGGTGCATGGAGCCGGGCCACCTCGACCTGAAT
GGAAGCCGGCGGCACCTCGCTAACGGATTCACCACTCCAAGAATTGGAGCCAATCAATTCTTGCGGAGAA
CTGTGAATGCGCAAACCAACCCTTGGCAGAACATATCCATCGCGTCCGCCATCTCCAGCAGCCGCACGCG
GCGCATCTCGGGCAGCGTTGGGTCCTGGCCACGGGTGCGCATGATCGTGCTCCTGTCGTTGAGGACCCGG
CTAGGCTGGCGGGGTTGCCTTACTGGTTAGCAGAATGAATCACCGATACGCGAGCGAACGTGAAGCGACT
GCTGCTGCAAAACGTCTGCGACCTGAGCAACAACATGAATGGTCTTCGGTTTCCGTGTTTCGTAAAGTCT
GGAAACGCGGAAGTCAGCGCTCTTCCGCTTCCTCGCTCACTGACTCGCTGCGCTCGGTCGTTCGGCTGCG
GCGAGCGGTATCAGCTCACTCAAAGGCGGTAATACGGTTATCCACAGAATCAGGGGATAACGCAGGAAAG
AACATGTGAGCAAAAGGCCAGCAAAAGGCCAGGAACCGTAAAAAGGCCGCGTTGCTGGCGTTTTTCCATA
GGCTCCGCCCCCCTGACGAGCATCACAAAAATCGACGCTCAAGTCAGAGGTGGCGAAACCCGACAGGACT
ATAAAGATACCAGGCGTTTCCCCCTGGAAGCTCCCTCGTGCGCTCTCCTGTTCCGACCCTGCCGCTTACC
GGATACCTGTCCGCCTTTCTCCCTTCGGGAAGCGTGGCGCTTTCTCATAGCTCACGCTGTAGGTATCTCA
GTTCGGTGTAGGTCGTTCGCTCCAAGCTGGGCTGTGTGCACGAACCCCCCGTTCAGCCCGACCGCTGCGC
CTTATCCGGTAACTATCGTCTTGAGTCCAACCCGGTAAGACACGACTTATCGCCACTGGCAGCAGCCACT
GGTAACAGGATTAGCAGAGCGAGGTATGTAGGCGGTGCTACAGAGTTCTTGAAGTGGTGGCCTAACTACG
GCTACACTAGAAGGACAGTATTTGGTATCTGCGCTCTGCTGAAGCCAGTTACCTTCGGAAAAAGAGTTGG
TAGCTCTTGATCCGGCAAACAAACCACCGCTGGTAGCGGTGGTTTTTTTGTTTGCAAGCAGCAGATTACG
CGCAGAAAAAAAGGATCTCAAGAAGATCCTTTGATCTTTTCTACGGGGTCTGACGCTCAGTGGAACGAAA
ACTCACGTTAAGGGATTTTGGTCATGAGATTATCAAAAAGGATCTTCACCTAGATCCTTTTAAATTAAAA
ATGAAGTTTTAAATCAATCTAAAGTATATATGAGTAAACTTGGTCTGACAGTTACCAATGCTTAATCAGT
GAGGCACCTATCTCAGCGATCTGTCTATTTCGTTCATCCATAGTTGCCTGACTCCCCGTCGTGTAGATAA
CTACGATACGGGAGGGCTTACCATCTGGCCCCAGTGCTGCAATGATACCGCGAGACCCACGCTCACCGGC
TCCAGATTTATCAGCAATAAACCAGCCAGCCGGAAGGGCCGAGCGCAGAAGTGGTCCTGCAACTTTATCC
GCCTCCATCCAGTCTATTAATTGTTGCCGGGAAGCTAGAGTAAGTAGTTCGCCAGTTAATAGTTTGCGCA
ACGTTGTTGCCATTGCTGCAGGCATCGTGGTGTCACGCTCGTCGTTTGGTATGGCTTCATTCAGCTCCGG
TTCCCAACGATCAAGGCGAGTTACATGATCCCCCATGTTGTGCAAAAAAGCGGTTAGCTCCTTCGGTCCT
CCGATCGTTGTCAGAAGTAAGTTGGCCGCAGTGTTATCACTCATGGTTATGGCAGCACTGCATAATTCTC
TTACTGTCATGCCATCCGTAAGATGCTTTTCTGTGACTGGTGAGTACTCAACCAAGTCATTCTGAGAATA
GTGTATGCGGCGACCGAGTTGCTCTTGCCCGGCGTCAACACGGGATAATACCGCGCCACATAGCAGAACT
TTAAAAGTGCTCATCATTGGAAAACGTTCTTCGGGGCGAAAACTCTCAAGGATCTTACCGCTGTTGAGAT
CCAGTTCGATGTAACCCACTCGTGCACCCAACTGATCTTCAGCATCTTTTACTTTCACCAGCGTTTCTGG
GTGAGCAAAAACAGGAAGGCAAAATGCCGCAAAAAAGGGAATAAGGGCGACACGGAAATGTTGAATACTC
ATACTCTTCCTTTTTCAATATTATTGAAGCATTTATCAGGGTTATTGTCTCATGAGCGGATACATATTTG
AATGTATTTAGAAAAATAAACAAATAGGGGTTCCGCGCACATTTCCCCGAAAAGTGCCACCTGACGTCTA
AGAAACCATTATTATCATGACATTAACCTATAAAAATAGGCGTATCACGAGGCCCTTTCGTCTTCAAGAA
TTCACATTTGTACGAATTTTTTTTTTATCAAAAGTTCGAGTTTTTCACCAATTTCCTCATCAACCGAGCA
AGGCAAACGGCTTTGAATAATATGGTGTTATATATACATATATCAAATCGCTGCTGACTGCGTGATTGAT
GGCCCCAAGATTACATATTATCGAATCAGGATTCAGAAGGAGATCAATGTCAAATGCGGACAGGAACATG
AAAGACGCCTGTTATGCGCAATTAAAAATTTGGGTTTAATTGCTGTGGAAACTGTTGTTGGCGGCATCTT
AAGTTCCTGTTTAACAACATCAACTACTTATGTACGTAGAAGCGTTTAAGCCATTTGCATACAGATGAGA
ACTGGCTTTTGTGCTAATCAGTCAAGATGACTCCGATGATGATGACTCATTACCTGACCAGTTTTCGCTG
CTTTCTTTTCAACAACTACTTGTATATGTATTGTATCCAATAGCAATACATTGAATTTCCATGGTCTAGT
CACGTATTATCATTTAATTGACACCAAGTCGTGTTATTGTTGAGCTATCGAGTTCAGCTCAAACATTTCT
TATTCCCATGAATAAGCCGGCAAAAATATGCAATCTATGAAAGTTAATATAAGCAAACCTTACTTTGACT
CAATACCAATGCACTTTGTGTCGATAGGTTCACGCAATTGAGGCGATTATTCCGATAACCCAAGCGATTG
ACTGTTCCCGTTTCGATTCCAATTGAAATTTGGAAATGTACAATAGTTTTGCTATATGCTGTCAAGTACG
CTCTTATCTTCTCTGGGTTTTCTTCAGAGTTTCGAAACGCTTCTTCTTTTTTTTGTTTTTTTTTTTTTGG
AATCTCGTATTTTGGAAGGGGCTCCCCTCTGGAATTTGTTACACTGTCGTTATCATTGCGAACAAGCGGC
CCGAAGCTATCAGCGACTTTAACATTTACAATGCACTTTTTTACGACCAATTAAATGTACATTTTCCTTT
CTTCGCCCGTTGATAAGCGAACGCGATGTGGCGCAGGCAATGTGTTGCTCTTGCGACACAAACGCAATCA
AAATGGATTCAATTTCGCTTTTTCCCAGTGAAACGAAGAACGAACCGACCATCATGATATGCTCCTCTGC
ATGTTGCGTATTGAATCAATGACAATTTCAATTAAGCCGCCCGTTCGTCATGCGTTTTCGTGCGCTTCGA
AATGCTGATAACGCTGCTGTCCTCCAACTGCTTTGCATGTGGACACAATTCCATTTATTTAATTCTTTTA
TTTGGATCGGTTAAATTAAAAAGCGCCTTGTTACGCATTTAACGTTGTTTCCGGTGCGTGGTGGTTTCAT
GCTTCTGGGAACGGCAAATGGGTTTAGGATTGGGAACCCCTCATCATCTGTTGGAATATACTATTCAACC
TACAAAAGTAACGTTAAACAACACTACTTTATATTTGATATGAATGGCCACACCTTTTATGCCATAAAAC
ATATTGTAAGAGAATACCACTCTTTTTATTCCTTCTTTCCTTCTTGTACGTTTTTTGCTGTAAGTAGGTC
GTGGTGCTGGTGTTGCAGTTGAAATAACTTAAAATATAAATCATAAAACTCAAACATAAACTTGACTATT
TATTTATTTATTAAGAAAGGAAATATAAATTATAAATTACAACAGGTTATGGACCTGCAGCCAAGCTTGG
CGCTCGTCCGGGGGCAATGAGATATGAAAAAGCCTGAACTCACCGCGACGTCTGTCGAGAAGTTTCTGAT
CGAAAAGTTCGACAGCGTCTCCGACCTGATGCAGCTCTCGGAGGGCGAAGAATCTCGTGCTTTCAGCTTC
GATGTAGGAGGGCGTGGATATGTCCTGCGGGTAAATAGCTGCGCCGATGGTTTCTACAAAGATCGTTATG
TTTATCGGCACTTTGCATCGGCCGCGCTCCCGATTCCGGAAGTGCTTGACATTGGGGAATTCAGCGAGAG
CCTGACCTATTGCATCTCCCGCCGTGCACAGGGTGTCACGTTGCAAGACCTGCCTGAAACCGAACTGCCC
GCTGTTCTGCAGCCGGTCGCGGAGGCCATGGATGCGATCGCTGCGGCCGATCTTAGCCAGACGAGCGGGT
TCGGCCCATTCGGACCGCAAGGAATCGGTCAATACACTACATGGCGTGATTTCATATGCGCGATTGCTGA
TCCCCATGTGTATCACTGGCAAACTGTGATGGACGACACCGTCAGTGCGTCCGTCGCGCAGGCTCTCGAT
GAGCTGATGCTTTGGGCCGAGGACTGCCCCGAAGTCCGGCACCTCGTGCACGCGGATTTCGGCTCCAACA
ATGTCCTGACGGACAATGGCCGCATAACAGCGGTCATTGACTGGAGCGAGGCGATGTTCGGGGATTCCCA
ATACGAGGTCGCCAACATCTTCTTCTGGAGGCCGTGGTTGGCTTGTATGGAGCAGCAGACGCGCTACTTC
GAGCGGAGGCATCCGGAGCTTGCAGGATCGCCGCGGCTCCGGGCGTATATGCTCCGCATTGGTCTTGACC
AACTCTATCAGAGCTTGGTTGACGGCAATTTCGATGATGCAGCTTGGGCGCAGGGTCGATGCGACGCAAT
CGTCCGATCCGGAGCCGGGACTGTCGGGCGTACACAAATCGCCCGCAGAAGCGCGGCCGTCTGGACCGAT
GGCTGTGTAGAAGTACTCGCCGATAGTGGAAACCGACGCCCCAGCACTCGTCCGAGGGCAAAGGAATAGA
GTAGATGCCGACCGAACAAGAGCTGATTTCGAGAACGCCTCAGCCAGCAACTCGCGCGAGCCTAGCAAGG
CAAATGCGAGAGAACGGCCTTACGCTTGGTGGCACAGTTCTCGTCCACAGTTCGCTAAGCTCGCTCGGCT
GGGTCGCGGGAGGGCCGGTCGCAGTGATTCAGGCCCTTCTGGATTGTGTTGGTCCCCAGGGCACGATTGT
CATGCCCACGCACTCGGGTGATCTGACTGATCCCGCAGATTGGAGATCGCCGCCCGTGCCTGCCGATTGG
GTGCAGATCTTTGTGAAGGAACCTTACTTCTGTGGTGTGACATAATTGGACAAACTACCTACAGAGATTT
AAAGCTCTAAGGTAAATATAAAATTTTTAAGTGTATAATGTGTTAAACTACTGATTCTAATTGTTTGTGT
ATTTTAGATTCCAACCTATGGAACTGATGAATGGGAGCAGTGGTGGAATGCCTTTAATGAGGAAAACCTG
TTTTGCTCAGAAGAAATGCCATCTAGTGATGATGAGGCTACTGCTGACTCTCAACATTCTACTCCTCCAA
AAAAGAAGAGAAAGGTAGAAGACCCCAAGGACTTTCCTTCAGAATTGCTAAGTTTTTTGAGTCATGCTGT
GTTTAGTAATAGAACTCTTGCTTGCTTTGCTATTTACACCACAAAGGAAAAAGCTGCACTGCTATACAAG
AAAATTATGGAAAAATATTCTGTAACCTTTATAAGTAGGCATAACAGTTATAATCATAACATACTGTTTT
TTCTTACTCCACACAGGCATAGAGTGTCTGCTATTAATAACTATGCTCAAAAATTGTGTACCTTTAGCTT
TTTAATTTGTAAAGGGGTTAATAAGGAATATTTGATGTATAGTGCCTTGACTAGAGATCATAATCAGCCA
TACCACATTTGTAGAGGTTTTACTTGCTTTAAAAAACCTCCCACACCTCCCCCTGAACCTGAAACATAAA
ATGAATGCAATTGTTGTTGTT
Features (pLannotate 1.2.2; 15 found; start..end, strand, type, name):
      1..135     +  polyA_signal   SV40 poly(A) signal: SV40 polyadenylation signal
    136..562     +  promoter       MT promoter: Drosophila metallothionein promoter
   4731..4852    +  polyA_signal   SV40 poly(A) signal: SV40 polyadenylation signal
   4877..5178    +  CDS            TcR (fragment): tetracycline efflux protein; tet; confers resistance to tetracycline
   5420..5548    -  CDS            YPB1_ECOLX (fragment): Protein predicted: Swiss-Prot protein existence level 4. From Escherichia coli.
   5733..6321    -  rep_origin     ori: high-copy-number ColE1/pMB1/pBR322/pUC origin of replication
   6492..7352    -  CDS            AmpR: β-lactamase; bla; confers resistance to ampicillin, carbenicillin, and related antibiotics
   7353..7457    -  promoter       AmpR promoter: bla
   8939..9218    +  promoter       copia promoter: strong promoter from the Drosophila transposable element copia (Sinclair et al., 1986)
   9264..10289   +  CDS            HygR: aminoglycoside phosphotransferase from E. coli; aph(4)-Ia; confers resistance to hygromycin
  10307..10579   +  CDS            yokD (fragment): YOKD_BACSU - Experimental evidence at protein level: Swiss-Prot protein existence level 1. May contribute to antibiotic resistance. From Bacillus subtilis (strain 168).
  10576..10650   +  CDS            small t antigen (fragment): SV40 (simian virus 40) small t antigen
  10652..10717   +  intron         small t intron: SV40 (simian virus 40) small t antigen intron
  10847..10867   +  CDS            SV40 NLS: nuclear localization signal of SV40 (simian virus 40) large T antigen
  11186..11269   +  CDS            large T antigen (fragment): large T antigen from SV40 (simian virus 40)
