[The description below was written by a language model from this plasmid's Addgene catalogue record and pLannotate feature annotations shown in this document.]
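Description:
Hy_pMT dati Exons 1-3 is an insect expression plasmid of about 11.3 kb built on the Hy_pMT backbone and intended for use in Drosophila cells. It is propagated in E. coli through a high-copy ColE1/pUC-type origin and an ampicillin resistance gene (β-lactamase with its own promoter). For selection in fly cells it carries a hygromycin resistance cassette, in which the strong copia transposable-element promoter drives the hygromycin phosphotransferase coding sequence. This is followed by SV40-derived sequence (small t antigen intron, fragments of the T antigen coding regions and a polyadenylation signal) that serves as the 3′ processing region. The short tetracycline-resistance and other partial protein matches in the feature table look like backbone remnants rather than functional genes.

The payload is a minigene from the Drosophila melanogaster gene dati (CG2052), covering exons 1 to 3 and cloned between XhoI and NotI sites that were both preserved. It sits downstream of the Drosophila metallothionein promoter, which is metal-inducible, and upstream of an SV40 polyadenylation signal. The automated annotation leaves the roughly 4 kb between promoter and poly(A) signal unlabelled, which matches the expected position of the genomic dati insert. Its internal exon and intron boundaries are not given in the record.

According to the record, the transcript yields both a linear RNA and a circular RNA, so canonical splicing and backsplicing can be followed from a single inducible reporter. It was deposited with a study of a length-dependent, conserved pathway for nuclear export of circular RNAs. The depositor notes that discrepancies in the repository's quality-control sequence are not of functional concern.
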