Addgene plasmid #110113: Hy_pMT dati Exons 1-3
Purpose: Drosophila dati minigene plasmid that expresses both a linear RNA and a circular RNA
Depositing lab: Jeremy Wilusz. Depositing organization: University of Pennsylvania. Publication: A length-dependent evolutionarily conserved pathway controls nuclear export of circular RNAs. Huang C, Liang D, Tatomer DC, Wilusz JE. Genes Dev. 2018 May 17. pii: gad.314856.118. doi: 10.1101/gad.314856.118. PubMed 29773557.
Backbone
  Vector backbone: Hy_pMT
  Total vector size (bp): 11292
  Vector type: Insect Expression
  Selectable markers: Hygromycin
Growth in bacteria
  Bacterial resistance: Ampicillin, 100 μg/mL
  Growth temperature: 37°C
  Growth strain: DH5alpha
  Copy number: Unknown
Gene/Insert
  Gene/Insert name: dati (alt name: CG2052)
  Species: D. melanogaster (fly)
  Entrez Gene: dati (a.k.a. Dmel_CG2052, CG10204, CG2052, DmLin29, Dmel\CG2052, Lin29)
  Promoter: Metallothionein Promoter (pMT)
  Cloning method: Restriction Enzyme; 5′ cloning site XhoI (not destroyed); 3′ cloning site NotI (not destroyed)
  Sequencing primers: 5′ CACTCGAATTTGGAGCCGGC
Terms and licenses: Academic/Nonprofit Terms; Industry Terms: Not Available to Industry
Depositor comments: Depositor notes discrepancies found in Addgene QC sequence are not of functional concern.
How to cite: Hy_pMT dati Exons 1-3 was a gift from Jeremy Wilusz (Addgene plasmid # 110113 ; http://n2t.net/addgene:110113 ; RRID:Addgene_110113)
